>Addgene plasmid #54685 | mTagRFP-T2-N1 | depositor partial sequence | sequence record 85082 | insert sequence
GGGACTTTCCAAAATGTCGTAACAACTCCGCCCCATTGACGCAAATGGGCGGTAGGCGTGTACGGTGGGA
GGTCTATATAAGCAGAGCTGGTTTAGTGAACCGTCAGATCCGCTAGCGCTACCGGACTCAGATCTCGAGC
TCAAGCTTCGAATTCTGCAGTCGACGGTACCGCGGGCCCGGGATCCACCGGTCGCCACCATGGTGTCTAA
GGGCGAAGAGCTGATTAAGGAGAACATGCACATGAAGCTGTACATGGAGGGCACCGTGAACAACCACCAC
TTCAAGTGCACATCCGAGGGCGAAGGCAAGCCCTACGAGGGCACCCAGACCATGAGAATCAAGGTGGTCG
AGGGCGGCCCTCTCCCCTTCGCCTTCGACATCCTGGCTACCAGCTTCATGTACGGCAGCAGAACCTTCAT
CAACCACACCCAGGGCATCCCCGATTTCTTTAAGCAGTCCTTCCCTGAGGGCTTCACATGGGAGAGAGTC
ACCACATACGAAGACGGGGGCGTGCTGACCGCTACCCAGGACACCAGCCTCCAGGACGGCTGCCTCATCT
ACAACGTCAAGATCAGAGGGGTGAACTTCCCATCCAACGGCCCTGTGATGCAGAAGAAAACACTCGGCTG
GGAGGCCAACACCGAGACCCTGTACCCCGCTGACGGCGGCCTGGAAGGCAGAACCGACATGGCCCTGAAG
CTCGTGGGCGGGGGCCACCTGATCTGCAACTTCAAGACCACATACAGATCCAAGAAACCCGCTAAGAACC
TCAAGATGCCCGGCGTCTACTATGTGGACCACAGACTGGAAAGAATCAAGGAGGCCGACAAAGAGACCTA
CGTCGAGCAGCACGAGGTGGCTGTGGCCAGATACTGCGACCTCCCTAGCAAACTGGGGCACAAACTTAAT
GGCATGGACGAGCTGTACAAGTAAGCGGCCGCGACTCTAGATCATAATCAGCCATACCACATTTGTAGAG
GTTTTACTTGCTTTAAAAAACCTCCCACACCTCCCCCTGAACCTGAAACATAAAATGAATGCAATTGTTG
TTGTTAACTTGTTTA
