>Addgene plasmid #54685 | mTagRFP-T2-N1 | addgene partial sequence | sequence record 93335 | CMV-F 5'-CGCAAATGGGCGGTAGGCGTG-3'
GCAGAGCTGGTTTAGTGAACCGTCAGATCCGCTAGCGCTACCGGACTCAGATCTCGAGCTCAAGCTTCGA
ATTCTGCAGTCGACGGTACCGCGGGCCCGGGATCCACCGGTCGCCACCATGGTGTCTAAGGGCGAAGAGC
TGATTAAGGAGAACATGCACATGAAGCTGTACATGGAGGGCACCGTGAACAACCACCACTTCAAGTGCAC
ATCCGAGGGCGAAGGCAAGCCCTACGAGGGCACCCAGACCATGAGAATCAAGGTGGTCGAGGGCGGCCCT
CTCCCCTTCGCCTTCGACATCCTGGCTACCAGCTTCATGTACGGCAGCAGAACCTTCATCAACCACACCC
AGGGCATCCCCGATTTCTTTAAGCAGTCCTTCCCTGAGGGCTTCACATGGGAGAGAGTCACCACATACGA
AGACGGGGGCGTGCTGACCGCTACCCAGGACACCAGCCTCCAGGACGGCTGCCTCATCTACAACGTCAAG
ATCAGAGGGGTGAACTTCCCATCCAACGGCCCTGTGATGCAGAAGAAAACACTCGGCTGGGAGGCCAACA
CCGAGACCCTGTACCCCGCTGACGGCGGCCTGGAAGGCAGAACCGACATGGCCCTGAAGCTCGTGGGCGG
GGGCCACCTGATCTGCAACTTCAAGACCACATACAGATCCAAGAAACCCGCTAAGAACCTCAAGATGCCC
GGCGTCTACTATGTGGACCACAGACTGGAAAGAATCAAGGAGGCCGACAAAGAGACCTACGTCGAGCAGC
ACGAGGTGGCTGTGGCCAGATACTGCGACCTCCCTAGCAAACTGG
