[The description below was written by a language model from this plasmid's Addgene catalogue record.]
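Description:
mTagRFP-T2-N1 is an empty mammalian expression backbone of the N1 cloning-vector type, built on an mTagRFP-N1 backbone of about 4.75 kb. It carries no insert. Instead, it supplies a red fluorescent protein coding sequence positioned so that a gene of interest cloned upstream and in frame is expressed with the fluorophore fused to its C terminus. The plasmid is maintained at high copy number in standard E. coli cloning strains under kanamycin selection. It also carries a neomycin resistance marker, so transfected mammalian cells can be selected with G418, for example when stable lines are wanted. No feature table accompanies the record, so the promoter driving expression, the origins of replication, the polyadenylation signals and the layout of the cloning site are not stated.

The fluorescent protein is a modified mTagRFP. According to the depositor's notes, it carries the S168T and M151T substitutions and has the seven C-terminal amino acids of EGFP appended. Its reported spectral properties are excitation at 555 nm and emission at 584 nm, which places it in the orange-red range suited to common red-channel filter sets and to pairing with green or cyan reporters. The construct is typically used to generate C-terminally tagged fusion proteins for live- or fixed-cell imaging of protein localization and dynamics in mammalian cells. The unmodified vector can presumably also express the untargeted fluorescent protein as a control or transfection marker, though the record does not explicitly describe this use.
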