Addgene plasmid #54685: mTagRFP-T2-N1
Purpose: (Empty Backbone) Localization: N1 Cloning Vector, Excitation: 555, Emission: 584
Depositing lab: Michael Davidson.
Backbone
  Vector backbone: mTagRFP-N1
  Backbone size (bp): 4750
  Vector type: Mammalian Expression
  Selectable markers: Neomycin (select with G418)
  Tag / fusion protein: mTagRFP (C terminal on backbone)
Growth in bacteria
  Bacterial resistance: Kanamycin, 50 μg/mL
  Growth temperature: 37°C
  Growth strain: DH5alpha
  Copy number: High Copy
Gene/Insert
  Gene/Insert name: None
  Tag / fusion protein: mTagRFP (C terminal on backbone)
Terms and licenses: Academic/Nonprofit Terms; Industry Terms
Depositor comments: mTagRFP with C-terminal 7 amino acids from EGFP + S168T + M151T. Excitation = 555; Emission = 584
How to cite: mTagRFP-T2-N1 was a gift from Michael Davidson (Addgene plasmid # 54685)
